Addgene plasmid #23755: pDONR223-PIP5K1A
Depositing lab: William Hahn & David Root. Depositing organization: Dana-Farber Cancer Institute. Publication: COT drives resistance to RAF inhibition through MAP kinase pathway reactivation. Johannessen CM, Boehm JS, Kim SY, Thomas SR, Wardwell L, Johnson LA, Emery CM, Stransky N, Cogdill AP, Barretina J, Caponigro G, Hieronymus H, Murray RR, Salehi-Ashtiani K, Hill DE, Vidal M, Zhao JJ, Yang X, Alkan O, Kim S, Harris JL, Wilson CJ, Myer VE, Finan PM, Root DE, Roberts TM, Golub T, Flaherty KT, Dummer R, Weber BL, Sellers WR, Schlegel R, Wargo JA, Hahn WC, Garraway LA. Nature. 2010 Dec 16;468(7326):968-72. doi: 10.1038/nature09627 PubMed 21107320.
Backbone
  Vector backbone: pDONR223
  Backbone manufacturer: Invitrogen
  Backbone size w/o insert (bp): 5005
  Vector type: Gateway Donor vector
Growth in bacteria
  Bacterial resistance: Spectinomycin, 50 μg/mL
  Growth temperature: 37°C
  Growth strain: DH5alpha
  Copy number: High Copy
Gene/Insert
  Gene/Insert name: PIP5K1A (alt name: phosphatidylinositol-4-phosphate 5-kinase, type I, alpha)
  Species: H. sapiens (human)
  Insert size (bp): 1503
  Entrez Gene: PIP5K1A
  Cloning method: Gateway Cloning
  Sequencing primers: 5′ M13pUC-fwd; 3′ M13rev
Terms and licenses: Academic/Nonprofit Terms; Industry Terms: Not Available to Industry
Depositor comments: The ORF has no Stop codon. This design enables easy recombination into a destination vector to add an epitope tag of choice and Stop codon to the ORF. Do NOT use this plasmid directly for transfections. A set of 4 custom lentiviral vectors is available ( pLX301 (http://www.addgene.org/25895/) , pLX302 (http://www.addgene.org/25896/) , pLX303 (http://www.addgene.org/25897/) , pLX304 (http://www.addgene.org/25890/) ) to be used to express these ORFs in mammalian cells. These plasmids are not included in the kit and must be ordered separately.
How to cite: pDONR223-PIP5K1A was a gift from William Hahn & David Root (Addgene plasmid # 23755 ; http://n2t.net/addgene:23755 ; RRID:Addgene_23755)
