[The description below was written by a language model from this plasmid's Addgene catalogue record.]
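Description:
pDONR223-PIP5K1A is a Gateway entry-type clone built in the pDONR223 donor backbone (about 5 kb without insert), carrying the human open reading frame for PIP5K1A, phosphatidylinositol-4-phosphate 5-kinase type I alpha. The insert is recorded as roughly 1.5 kb and was introduced by Gateway recombination. The plasmid is maintained at high copy in standard E. coli cloning strains and is selected with spectinomycin. No feature table accompanies the record, so the origin of replication, the recombination sites flanking the ORF and other backbone elements are not itemised. M13 forward and reverse primer sites are listed for sequencing across the insert.

The key design feature is that the ORF lacks a stop codon. This "open" configuration allows the coding sequence to be transferred by recombination into a destination vector that supplies a C-terminal epitope tag and the terminating stop codon in frame. The record names no eukaryotic promoter driving the insert, and the depositor notes state that the plasmid is not meant to be transfected directly; it serves purely as a shuttle and archival source of the ORF. For expression in mammalian cells, the depositors point to a companion set of four custom lentiviral destination vectors (the pLX301 to pLX304 series), which are supplied separately. The clone belongs to a kit of kinase ORFs associated with a study of how MAP kinase pathway reactivation confers resistance to RAF inhibition, consistent with use in gain-of-function expression screens once moved into a suitable expression vector.
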