>Addgene plasmid #23755 | pDONR223-PIP5K1A | depositor partial sequence | sequence record 10894 | Author sequence
ATGGCGTCGGCCTCCTCCGGGCCGTCGTCTTCGGTCGGTTTTTCATCCTTTGATCCCGCGGTCCCTTCCT
GTACCTTGTCCTCAGCATCTGGAATCAAGAGACCCATGGCATCTGAGGTGCCTTATGCCTCTGGCATGCC
CATCAAGAAAATAGGCCATAGAAGTGTTGATTCCTCAGGAGAGACAACATATAAAAAGACAACCTCATCA
GCCTTGAAAGGTGCCATCCAGTTAGGCATTACCCACACTGTGGGGAGCCTGAGTACCAAACCAGAGCGTG
ATGTCCTCATGCAAGATTTCTACGTGGTTGAGAGTATCTTCTTTCCCAGTGAAGGGAGCAACCTGACCCC
TGCTCATCACTACAATGACTTTCGTTTCAAGACCTATGCACCTGTTGCCTTCCGCTACTTCCGGGAGCTA
TTTGGTATCCGGCCCGATGATTACTTGTATTCCCTCTGCAGTGAGCCGCTGATTGAACTCTGTAGCTCTG
GAGCTAGTGGTTCCCTATTCTATGTGTCCAGCGACGATGAGTTCATTATTAAGACAGTCCAACATAAAGA
GGCGGAATTTCTGCAGAAGCTGCTTCCAGGATACTACATGAACCTCAACCAGAACCCTCGGACTTTGCTG
CCTAAATTCTATGGACTGTACTGTGTGCAGGCAGGTGGCAAGAACATTCGGATTGTGGTGATGAACAATC
TTTTACCAAGATCGGTAAAAATGCATATCAAATATGACCTCAAAGGCTCAACCTACAAACGGCGGGCTTC
CCAGAAAGAGCGAGAGAAGCCTCTTCCCACATTTAAAGACCTAGACTTCTTACAAGACATCCCTGATGGT
CTTTTTTTGGATGCTGACATGTACAACGCTCTCTGTAAGACCCTGCAGCGTGACTGTTTGGTGCTGCAGA
GCTTCAAGATAATGGATTATAGCCTCTTGATGTCAATCCATAATATAGATCATGCACAACGAGAGCCCTT
AAGCAGTGAAACACAGTACTCAGTTGATACTCGAAGACCGGCCCCCCAAAAGGCTCTGTATTCCACAGCC
ATGGAATCCATCCAGGGAGAGGCTCGACGGGGTGGTACCATGGAGACTGATGACCATATGGGTGGCATCC
CTGCCCGGAATAGTAAAGGGGAAAGGCTTCTGCTTTATATTGGCATCATTGACATTCTACAGTCTTACAG
GTTTGTTAAGAAGTTGGAGCACTCTTGGAAAGCCCTGGTACATGACGGAGACACTGTCTCAGTGCATCGC
CCAGGCTTCTACGCTGAACGGTTCCAGCGCTTCATGTGCAACACAGTATTTAAGAAGATTCCCTGCGTTC
ACCTTGGTCGTCCTGATGTTTTACCTCAGACTCCACCTTTGGAGGAAATCAGTGAGGGCTCGCCTATTCC
TGACCCCAGTTTCTCACCTCTAGTTGGAGAGACTTTGCAAATGCTAACTACAAGTACAACCTTGGAAAAG
CTTGAAGTTGCAGAGTCAGAGTTCACCCATTAA
