>Addgene plasmid #23755 | pDONR223-PIP5K1A | addgene partial sequence | sequence record 29607 | 23755 with M13pUc-fwd
AATGATTTTATTTTGACTGATAGTGACCTGTTCGTTGCAACAAATTGATGAGCAATGCTTTTTTATAATG
CCAACTTTGTACAAAAAAGTTGGCATGGCGTCGGCCTCCTCCGGGCCGTCGTCTTCGGTCGGTTTTTCAT
CCTTTGATCCCGCGGTCCCTTCCTGTACCTTGTCCTCAGCATCTGGAATCAAGAGACCCATGGCATCTGA
GGTGCCTTATGCCTCTGGCATGCCCATCAAGAAAATAGGCCATAGAAGTGTTGATTCCTCAGGAGAGACA
ACATATAAAAAGACAACCTCATCAGCCTTGAAAGGTGCCATCCAGTTAGGCATTACCCACACTGTGGGGA
GCCTGAGTACCAAACCAGAGCGTGATGTCCTCATGCAAGATTTCTACGTGGTTGAGAGTATCTTCTTTCC
CAGTGAAGGGAGCAACCTGACCCCTGCTCATCACTACAATGACTTTCGTTTCAAGACCTATGCACCTGTT
GCCTTCCGCTACTTCCGGGAGCTATTTGGTATCCGGCCCGATGATTACTTGTATTCCCTCTGCAGTGAGC
CGCTGATTGAACTCTGTAGCTCTGGAGCTAGTGGTTCCCTATTCTATGTGTCCAGCGACGATGAGTTCAT
TATTAAGACAGTCCAACATAAAGAGGCGGAATTTCTGCAGAAGCTGCTTCCAGGATACTACATGAACCTC
AACCAGAACCCTCGGACTTTGCTGCCTAAAT
